>Addgene plasmid #67920 | rnALDH | depositor partial sequence | sequence record 118300 | Rattus norvegicus ALDH gene
AGCAGCATTAGCGATACCGTTAAACGTGCCCGTGAAGCATTTAATAGCGGTAAAACCCGTAGCCTGCAAT
TTCGTATTCAGCAGCTGGAAGCACTGCAACGTATGATTAATGAAAACCTGAAAAGCATTAGTGGTGCACT
GGCAAGCGATCTGGGTAAAAATGAATGGACCAGCTATTATGAAGAAGTTGCACACGTTCTGGAAGAACTG
GATACCACCATTAAAGAACTGCCGGATTGGGCAGAAGATGAACCTGTTGCAAAAACCCGTCAGACCCAGC
AGGATGATCTGTATATTCATAGCGAACCGCTGGGTGTTGTTCTGGTTATTGGTGCATGGAATTATCCGTT
TAATCTGACCATTCAGCCGATGGTTGGTGCAGTTGCAGCAGGTAATGCAGTTATTCTGAAACCGAGCGAA
GTTAGCGGTCACATGGCCGATCTGCTGGCAACCCTGATTCCGCAGTATATGGATCAGAATCTGTATCTGG
TTGTTAAAGGTGGTGTGCCGGAAACCACCGAACTGCTGAAAGAACGTTTTGATCATATTATGTATACCGG
CAGCACCGCAGTTGGTAAAATTGTTATGGCAGCAGCAGCAAAACATCTGACTCCGGTTACCCTGGAACTG
GGTGGTAAAAGCCCGTGTTATGTTGATAAAGATTGCGATCTGGATGTTGCCTGTCGTCGTATTGCATGGG
GCAAATTTATGAATAGCGGTCAGACCTGTGTTGCACCGGATTATATTCTGTGTGATCCGAGCATTCAGAA
CCAGATTGTTGAGAAACTGAAAAAAAGCCTGAAAGACTTCTATGGCGAAGATGCAAAACAGAGCCGTGAT
TATGGTCGCATTATTAACGATCGTCATTTTCAGCGTGTGAAAGGCCTGATTGATAATCAGAAAGTTGCGC
ATGGTGGCACCTGGGATCAGAGCAGCCGTTATATTGCACCGACCATTCTGGTTGATGTTGATCCGCAGAG
TCCGGTTATGCAAGAAGAAATTTTTGGTCCGGTGATGCCGATTGTTTGTGTTCGTAGCCTGGAAGAAGCA
ATCCAGTTTATTAACCAGCGTGAAAAACCGCTGGCACTGTATGTTTTTAGCAACAACGAAAAAGTGATCA
AAAAAATGATCGCCGAAACCAGCAGCGGTGGTGTTACCGCAAATGATGTTATTGTTCATATTACCGTTCC
GACCCTGCCGTTTGGTGGTGTTGGTAATAGTGGTATGGGTGCATATCATGGCAAAAAATCCTTTGAAACC
TTTAGCCATCGTCGTAGCTGTCTGGTTAAAAGCCTGCTGAATGAAGAAGCACATAAAGCACGTTATCCGC
CTAGTCCGGCAAAAATGCCTCGTCAT
