>Addgene plasmid #67920 | rnALDH | addgene partial sequence | sequence record 123686 | pBRrevBam 5'-GGTGATGTCGGCGATATAGG-3'
CTGTGGCGCCGGTGATGCCGGCCACGATGCGTCCGGCGTAGAGGATCGAGATCGATCTCGATCCCGCGAA
ATTAATACGACTCACTATAGGGGAATTGTGAGCGGATAACAATTCCCCTCTAGAAATAATTTTGTTTAAC
TTTAAGAAGGAGATATACATATGAGCAGCATTAGCGATACCGTTAAACGTGCCCGTGAAGCATTTAATAG
CGGTAAAACCCGTAGCCTGCAATTTCGTATTCAGCAGCTGGAAGCACTGCAACGTATGATTAATGAAAAC
CTGAAAAGCATTAGTGGTGCACTGGCAAGCGATCTGGGTAAAAATGAATGGACCAGCTATTATGAAGAAG
TTGCACACGTTCTGGAAGAACTGGATACCACCATTAAAGAACTGCCGGATTGGGCAGAAGATGAACCTGT
TGCAAAAACCCGTCAGACCCAGCAGGATGATCTGTATATTCATAGCGAACCGCTGGGTGTTGTTCTGGTT
ATTGGTGCATGGAATTATCCGTTTAATCTGACCATTCAGCCGATGGTTGGTGCAGTTGCAGCAGGTAATG
CAGTTATTCTGAAACCGAGCGAAGTTAGCGGTCACATGGCCGATCTGCTGGCAACCCTGATTCCGCAGTA
TATGGATCAGAATCTGTATCTGGTTGTTAAAGGTGGTGTGCCGGAAACCACCGAACTGCTGAAAGAACGT
TTTGATCATATTATGTATACCGGCAGCACCGCAGTTGGTAAAATTGTTATGGCAGCAGCAGCAAAACATC
TGACTCCGGTTACCCTGGAACTGGGTGGTAAAAGCCCGTGTTATGTTGATAAAGATTGCGATCTGGATGT
TGCCTGTCGTCGTATTGCATGGGGCAAATTTATGAATAGCGGTCAGACCTGTGTTGCACCGGATTATATT
CTGTGTGATCCGAGCATTCAGAACCAGATTGTTGAGAAACTGAAAAAA
