>Addgene plasmid #67920 | rnALDH | addgene partial sequence | sequence record 123687 | F1ori-R 5'-AGGGAAGAAAGCGAAAGGAG-3'
GGTCACGCTGCGCGTAACCACCACACCCGCCGCGCTTAATGCGCCGCTACAGGGCGCGTCCCATTCGCCA
ATCCGGATATAGTTCCTCCTTTCAGCAAAAAACCCCTCAAGACCCGTTTAGAGGCCCCAAGGGGTTATGC
TAGTTATTGCTCAGCGGTGGCAGCAGCCAACTCAGCTTCCTTTCGGGCTTTGTTAGCAGCCGGATCTCAG
TGGTGGTGGTGGTGGTGCTCGAGATGACGAGGCATTTTTGCCGGACTAGGCGGATAACGTGCTTTATGTG
CTTCTTCATTCAGCAGGCTTTTAACCAGACAGCTACGACGATGGCTAAAGGTTTCAAAGGATTTTTTGCC
ATGATATGCACCCATACCACTATTACCAACACCACCAAACGGCAGGGTCGGAACGGTAATATGAACA
