[The description below was written by a language model from this plasmid's Addgene catalogue record.]
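Description:
rnALDH is a bacterial expression plasmid built on the Novagen pET29b(+) backbone and carrying the rat (Rattus norvegicus) aldehyde dehydrogenase gene Aldh3a1, recoded with codons optimized for Escherichia coli. The insert is about 1.36 kb and was introduced by Gibson assembly into a backbone of roughly 5.2 kb, giving a total plasmid size of about 6.6 kb. The plasmid is selected with kanamycin and is recorded as high copy. It is maintained in the cloning strain DH10B, which serves for propagation rather than protein production.

Expression of the open reading frame is driven by the T7 promoter, so transcription depends on T7 RNA polymerase. In practice, constructs of this type are moved into an E. coli host that supplies the polymerase, typically a DE3 lysogen under inducible control, although the record does not name an expression strain. The enzyme is fused at its C terminus to a 6x-His tag supplied by the backbone, which allows capture of the recombinant protein by immobilized metal affinity chromatography and detection with anti-His reagents. The insert is flanked by the standard T7 promoter and T7 terminator priming sites, which are used for sequence verification.

The stated purpose is simply to express rat aldehyde dehydrogenase in E. coli. This makes the construct suited to producing and purifying the enzyme for biochemical characterization or for use as a biocatalyst, but the record does not describe a specific downstream application. No annotated feature table was provided, so details of the backbone elements beyond those listed cannot be confirmed here.
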