Addgene plasmid #67920: rnALDH
Purpose: Expresses aldehyde dehydrogenase from Rattus norvegicus, codon optimized for expression in E. coli
Depositing lab: Justin Siegel. Depositing organization: University of California, Davis.
Backbone
  Vector backbone: pET29b(+)
  Backbone manufacturer: Novagen
  Backbone size w/o insert (bp): 5232
  Total vector size (bp): 6588
  Vector type: Bacterial Expression
Growth in bacteria
  Bacterial resistance: Kanamycin, 50 μg/mL
  Growth temperature: 37°C
  Growth strain: DH10B
  Copy number: High Copy
Gene/Insert
  Gene/Insert name: Rattus norvegicus aldehyde dehydrogenase (alt name: Aldh3a1)
  Species: R. norvegicus (rat)
  Insert size (bp): 1356
  GenBank ID: BC070924.1
  Entrez Gene: Aldh3a1 (a.k.a. AHDC, Ahd-c, Aldh, Aldh3)
  Promoter: T7
  Tag / fusion protein: 6x-His (C terminal on backbone)
  Cloning method: Gibson Cloning
  Sequencing primers: 5′ T7; 3′ T7term
Terms and licenses: Academic/Nonprofit Terms; Industry Terms: Not Available to Industry
How to cite: rnALDH was a gift from Justin Siegel (Addgene plasmid # 67920 ; http://n2t.net/addgene:67920 ; RRID:Addgene_67920)
